>Addgene plasmid #143307 | TFORF1700 | addgene full sequence | sequence record 400346 | Addgene NGS Result
TTAATGTAGTCTTATGCAATACTCTTGTAGTCTTGCAACATGGTAACGATGAGTTAGCAACATGCCTTAC
AAGGAGAGAAAAAGCACCGTGCATGCCGATTGGTGGAAGTAAGGTGGTACGATCGTGCCTTATTAGGAAG
GCAACAGACGGGTCTGACATGGATTGGACGAACCACTGAATTGCCGCATTGCAGAGATATTGTATTTAAG
TGCCTAGCTCGATACATAAACGGGTCTCTCTGGTTAGACCAGATCTGAGCCTGGGAGCTCTCTGGCTAAC
TAGGGAACCCACTGCTTAAGCCTCAATAAAGCTTGCCTTGAGTGCTTCAAGTAGTGTGTGCCCGTCTGTT
GTGTGACTCTGGTAACTAGAGATCCCTCAGACCCTTTTAGTCAGTGTGGAAAATCTCTAGCAGTGGCGCC
CGAACAGGGACTTGAAAGCGAAAGGGAAACCAGAGGAGCTCTCTCGACGCAGGACTCGGCTTGCTGAAGC
GCGCACGGCAAGAGGCGAGGGGCGGCGACTGGTGAGTACGCCAAAAATTTTGACTAGCGGAGGCTAGAAG
GAGAGAGATGGGTGCGAGAGCGTCAGTATTAAGCGGGGGAGAATTAGATCGCGATGGGAAAAAATTCGGT
TAAGGCCAGGGGGAAAGAAAAAATATAAATTAAAACATATAGTATGGGCAAGCAGGGAGCTAGAACGATT
CGCAGTTAATCCTGGCCTGTTAGAAACATCAGAAGGCTGTAGACAAATACTGGGACAGCTACAACCATCC
CTTCAGACAGGATCAGAAGAACTTAGATCATTATATAATACAGTAGCAACCCTCTATTGTGTGCATCAAA
GGATAGAGATAAAAGACACCAAGGAAGCTTTAGACAAGATAGAGGAAGAGCAAAACAAAAGTAAGACCAC
CGCACAGCAAGCGGCCGCTGATCTTCAGACCTGGAGGAGGAGATATGAGGGACAATTGGAGAAGTGAATT
ATATAAATATAAAGTAGTAAAAATTGAACCATTAGGAGTAGCACCCACCAAGGCAAAGAGAAGAGTGGTG
CAGAGAGAAAAAAGAGCAGTGGGAATAGGAGCTTTGTTCCTTGGGTTCTTGGGAGCAGCAGGAAGCACTA
TGGGCGCAGCGTCAATGACGCTGACGGTACAGGCCAGACAATTATTGTCTGGTATAGTGCAGCAGCAGAA
CAATTTGCTGAGGGCTATTGAGGCGCAACAGCATCTGTTGCAACTCACAGTCTGGGGCATCAAGCAGCTC
CAGGCAAGAATCCTGGCTGTGGAAAGATACCTAAAGGATCAACAGCTCCTGGGGATTTGGGGTTGCTCTG
GAAAACTCATTTGCACCACTGCTGTGCCTTGGAATGCTAGTTGGAGTAATAAATCTCTGGAACAGATTTG
GAATCACACGACCTGGATGGAGTGGGACAGAGAAATTAACAATTACACAAGCTTAATACACTCCTTAATT
GAAGAATCGCAAAACCAGCAAGAAAAGAATGAACAAGAATTATTGGAATTAGATAAATGGGCAAGTTTGT
GGAATTGGTTTAACATAACAAATTGGCTGTGGTATATAAAATTATTCATAATGATAGTAGGAGGCTTGGT
AGGTTTAAGAATAGTTTTTGCTGTACTTTCTATAGTGAATAGAGTTAGGCAGGGATATTCACCATTATCG
TTTCAGACCCACCTCCCAACCCCGAGGGGACCCATGCATTGCATCTCAATTAGTCAGCAACCAGGTGTGG
AAAGTCCCCAGGCTCCCCAGCAGGCAGAAGTATGCAAAGCATGCGTCTCAATTAGTCAGCAACCATAGTC
CCGCCCCTAACTCCGCCCATCCCGCCCCTAACTCCGCCCAGTTCCGCCCATTCTCCGCCCCATGGCTGAC
TAATTTTTTTTATTTATGCAGAGGCCGAGGCCGCCTCGGCCTCTGAGCTATTCCAGAAGTAGTGAGGAGG
CTTTTTTGGAGGCCTAGGCTTTTGCAAAAAGCTTTCTAGAGGTACCACCGGAGCTTACCATGACCGAGTA
CAAGCCCACGGTGCGCCTCGCCACCCGCGACGACGTCCCCAGGGCCGTACGCACCCTCGCCGCCGCGTTC
GCCGACTACCCCGCCACGCGCCACACCGTCGATCCGGACCGCCACATCGAGCGGGTCACCGAGCTGCAAG
AACTCTTCCTCACGCGCGTCGGGCTCGACATCGGCAAGGTGTGGGTCGCGGACGACGGCGCCGCCGTGGC
GGTCTGGACCACGCCGGAGAGCGTCGAAGCGGGGGCGGTGTTCGCCGAGATCGGCCCGCGCATGGCCGAG
TTGAGCGGTTCCCGGCTGGCCGCGCAGCAACAGATGGAAGGCCTCCTGGCGCCGCACCGGCCCAAGGAGC
CCGCGTGGTTCCTGGCCACCGTCGGCGTCTCGCCCGACCACCAGGGCAAGGGTCTGGGCAGCGCCGTCGT
GCTCCCCGGAGTGGAGGCGGCCGAGCGCGCCGGGGTGCCCGCCTTCCTGGAGACCTCCGCGCCCCGCAAC
CTCCCCTTCTACGAGCGGCTCGGCTTCACCGTCACCGCCGACGTCGAGGTGCCCGAAGGACCGCGCACCT
GGTGCATGACCCGCAAGCCCGGTGCCAGTTAACGAATTCTAGATCTTGAGACAAATGGCAGTATTCATCC
ACAATTTTAAAAGAAAAGGGGGGATTGGGGGGTACAGTGCAGGGGAAAGAATAGTAGACATAATAGCAAC
AGACATACAAACTAAAGAATTACAAAAACAAATTACAAAAATTCAAAATTTTCGGGTTTATTACAGGGAC
AGCAGAGATCCACTTTGGCGCCGGCTCGAGGCCTGCAGGTGCAAAGATGGATAAAGTTTTAAACAGAGAG
GAATCTTTGCAGCTAATGGACCTTCTAGGTCTTGAAAGGAGTGGGAATTGGCTCCGGTGCCCGTCAGTGG
GCAGAGCGCACATCGCCCACAGTCCCCGAGAAGTTGGGGGGAGGGGTCGGCAATTGAACCGGTGCCTAGA
GAAGGTGGCGCGGGGTAAACTGGGAAAGTGATGTCGTGTACTGGCTCCGCCTTTTTCCCGAGGGTGGGGG
AGAACCGTATATAAGTGCAGTAGTCGCCGTGAACGTTCTTTTTCGCAACGGGTTTGCCGCCAGAACACAG
GTAAGTGCCGTGTGTGGTTCCCGCGGGCCTGGCCTCTTTACGGGTTATGGCCCTTGCGTGCCTTGAATTA
CTTCCACCTGGCTGCAGTACGTGATTCTTGATCCCGAGCTTCGGGTTGGAAGTGGGTGGGAGAGTTCGAG
GCCTTGCGCTTAAGGAGCCCCTTCGCCTCGTGCTTGAGTTGAGGCCTGGCCTGGGCGCTGGGGCCGCCGC
GTGCGAATCTGGTGGCACCTTCGCGCCTGTCTCGCTGCTTTCGATAAGTCTCTAGCCATTTAAAATTTTT
GATGACCTGCTGCGACGCTTTTTTTCTGGCAAGATAGTCTTGTAAATGCGGGCCAAGATCTGCACACTGG
TATTTCGGTTTTTGGGGCCGCGGGCGGCGACGGGGCCCGTGCGTCCCAGCGCACATGTTCGGCGAGGCGG
GGCCTGCGAGCGCGGCCACCGAGAATCGGACGGGGGTAGTCTCAAGCTGGCCGGCCTGCTCTGGTGCCTG
GCCTCGCGCCGCCGTGTATCGCCCCGCCCTGGGCGGCAAGGCTGGCCCGGTCGGCACCAGTTGCGTGAGC
GGAAAGATGGCCGCTTCCCGGCCCTGCTGCAGGGAGCTCAAAATGGAGGACGCGGCGCTCGGGAGAGCGG
GCGGGTGAGTCACCCACACAAAGGAAAAGGGCCTTTCCGTCCTCAGCCGTCGCTTCATGTGACTCCACGG
AGTACCGGGCGCCGTCCAGGCACCTCGATTAGTTCTCGAGCTTTTGGAGTACGTCGTCTTTAGGTTGGGG
GGAGGGGTTTTATGCGATGGAGTTTCCCCACACTGAGTGGGTGGAGACTGAAGTTAGGCCAGCTTGGCAC
TTGATGTAATTCTCCTTGGAATTTGCCCTTTTTGAGTTTGGATCTTGGTTCATTCTCAAGCCTCAGACAG
TGGTTCAAAGTTTTTTTCTTCCATTTCAGGTGTCGTGAGGCTAGCACCGCCACCATGGCGGCGGCAGAGC
CCGCGAGCTCGGGCCAGCAGGCGCCGGCAGGGCAGGGGCAGGGCCAGCGGCCGCCGCCGCAGCCTCCGCA
GGCGCAAGCCCCGCAGCCGCCCCCGCCGCCGCAGCTCGGGGGCGCCGGGGGCGGCAGCAGCAGGCACGAG
AAGAGCCTGGGGCTGCTCACTACCAAGTTCGTGTCGCTGCTGCAGGAGGCCAAGGACGGCGTTCTGGATC
TCAAAGCGGCTGCTGATACTTTGGCTGTGAGGCAAAAAAGGAGAATTTATGATATCACCAATGTCTTAGA
GGGAATTGACTTGATTGAAAAAAAGTCAAAAAACAGTATCCAGTGGAAAGGTGTAGGTGCTGGCTGTAAT
ACTAAAGAAGTCATAGATAGATTAAGATATCTTAAAGCTGAAATTGAAGATCTAGAACTGAAGGAAAGAG
AACTTGATCAGCAGAAGTTGTGGCTACAGCAAAGCATCAAAAATGTGATGGACGATTCCATTAATAATAG
ATTTTCCTATGTAACTCATGAAGACATCTGTAATTGCTTTAATGGTGATACACTTTTGGCCATTCAGGCA
CCTTCTGGTACACAACTGGAGGTACCCATTCCAGAAATGGGTCAGAATGGACAAAAGAAATACCAGATCA
ATCTAAAGAGTCATTCAGGACCTATCCATGTGCTGCTTATAAATAAAGAGTCGAGTTCATCTAAGCCCGT
GGTTTTTCCTGTTCCCCCACCTGATGACCTCACACAGCCTTCCTCCCAGTCCTTGACTCCAGTGACTCCA
CAGAAATCCAGCATGGCAACTCAAAATCTGCCTGAGCAACATGTCTCTGAAAGAAGCCAGGCTCTGCAGC
AGACATCAGCTACAGATATATCTTCAGCAGGATCTATTAGTGGAGATATCATTGATGAGTTAATGTCTTC
TGACGTGTTTCCTCTCTTAAGGCTTTCTCCTACCCCGGCAGATGACTACAACTTTAATTTAGATGATAAC
GAAGGAGTTTGTGATCTGTTTGATGTCCAGATACTAAATTATTAGTAATGAACTAGTCCGTAACTTGAAA
GTATTTCGATTTCTTGGCTTTATATATCTTGTGGAAAGGACGACGATGACTCGGTTCACCACTGTATACG
CGTTAAGTCGACAATCAACCTCTGGATTACAAAATTTGTGAAAGATTGACTGGTATTCTTAACTATGTTG
CTCCTTTTACGCTATGTGGATACGCTGCTTTAATGCCTTTGTATCATGCTATTGCTTCCCGTATGGCTTT
CATTTTCTCCTCCTTGTATAAATCCTGGTTGCTGTCTCTTTATGAGGAGTTGTGGCCCGTTGTCAGGCAA
CGTGGCGTGGTGTGCACTGTGTTTGCTGACGCAACCCCCACTGGTTGGGGCATTGCCACCACCTGTCAGC
TCCTTTCCGGGACTTTCGCTTTCCCCCTCCCTATTGCCACGGCGGAACTCATCGCCGCCTGCCTTGCCCG
CTGCTGGACAGGGGCTCGGCTGTTGGGCACTGACAATTCCGTGGTGTTGTCGGGGAAATCATCGTCCTTT
CCTTGGCTGCTCGCCTGTGTTGCCACCTGGATTCTGCGCGGGACGTCCTTCTGCTACGTCCCTTCGGCCC
TCAATCCAGCGGACCTTCCTTCCCGCGGCCTGCTGCCGGCTCTGCGGCCTCTTCCGCGTCTTCGCCTTCG
CCCTCAGACGAGTCGGATCTCCCTTTGGGCCGCCTCCCCGCGTCGACTTTAAGACCAATGACTTACAAGG
CAGCTGTAGATCTTAGCCACTTTTTAAAAGAAAAGGGGGGACTGGAAGGGCTAATTCACTCCCAACGAAG
ACAAGATCTGCTTTTTGCTTGTACTGGGTCTCTCTGGTTAGACCAGATCTGAGCCTGGGAGCTCTCTGGC
TAACTAGGGAACCCACTGCTTAAGCCTCAATAAAGCTTGCCTTGAGTGCTTCAAGTAGTGTGTGCCCGTC
TGTTGTGTGACTCTGGTAACTAGAGATCCCTCAGACCCTTTTAGTCAGTGTGGAAAATCTCTAGCAGTAC
GTATAGTAGTTCATGTCATCTTATTATTCAGTATTTATAACTTGCAAAGAAATGAATATCAGAGAGTGAG
AGGAACTTGTTTATTGCAGCTTATAATGGTTACAAATAAAGCAATAGCATCACAAATTTCACAAATAAAG
CATTTTTTTCACTGCATTCTAGTTGTGGTTTGTCCAAACTCATCAATGTATCTTATCATGTCTGGCTCTA
GCTATCCCGCCCCTAACTCCGCCCATCCCGCCCCTAACTCCGCCCAGTTCCGCCCATTCTCCGCCCCATG
GCTGACTAATTTTTTTTATTTATGCAGAGGCCGAGGCCGCCTCGGCCTCTGAGCTATTCCAGAAGTAGTG
AGGAGGCTTTTTTGGAGGCCTAGGGACGTACCCAATTCGCCCTATAGTGAGTCGTATTACGCGCGCTCAC
TGGCCGTCGTTTTACAACGTCGTGACTGGGAAAACCCTGGCGTTACCCAACTTAATCGCCTTGCAGCACA
TCCCCCTTTCGCCAGCTGGCGTAATAGCGAAGAGGCCCGCACCGATCGCCCTTCCCAACAGTTGCGCAGC
CTGAATGGCGAATGGG
[124 nt withheld, positions 6737-6860]
C
[91 nt withheld, positions 6862-6952]
A
[49 nt withheld, positions 6954-7002]
CCTTTGACGTTGGAGTCCACGTTCTTT
[37 nt withheld, positions 7030-7066]
ACCCTATCTCGGTCTATTCTTTTGATTTATAAGGGATTTTGCCGATTTCGGCCTATTGGTTAAAAAATGA
GCTGATTTAACAAAAATTTAACGCGAATTTTAACAAAATATTAACGCTTACAATTTAGGTGGCACTTTTC
GGGGAAATGTGCGCGGAACCCCTATTTGTTTATTTTTCTAAATACATTCAAATATGTATCCGCTCATGAG
ACAATAACCCTGATAAATGCTTCAATAATATTGAAAAAGGAAGAGTATGAGTATTCAACATTTCCGTGTC
GCCCTTATTCCCTTTTTTGCGGCATTTTGCCTTCCTGTTTTTGCTCACCCAGAAACGCTGGTGAAAGTAA
AAGATGCTGAAGATCAGTTGGGTGCACGAGTGGGTTACATCGAACTGGATCTCAACAGCGGTAAGATCCT
TGAGAGTTTTCGCCCCGAAGAACGTTTTCCAATGATGAGCACTTTTAAAGTTCTGCTATGTGGCGCGGTA
TTATCCCGTATTGACGCCGGGCAAGAGCAACTCGGTCGCCGCATACACTATTCTCAGAATGACTTGGTTG
AGTACTCACCAGTCACAGAAAAGCATCTTACGGATGGCATGACAGTAAGAGAATTATGCAGTGCTGCCAT
AACCATGAGTGATAACACTGCGGCCAACTTACTTCTGACAACGATCGGAGGACCGAAGGAGCTAACCGCT
TTTTTGCACAACATGGGGGATCATGTAACTCGCCTTGATCGTTGGGAACCGGAGCTGAATGAAGCCATAC
CAAACGACGAGCGTGACACCACGATGCCTGTAGCAATGGCAACAACGTTGCGCAAACTATTAACTGGCGA
ACTACTTACTCTAGCTTCCCGGCAACAATTAATAGACTGGATGGAGGCGGATAAAGTTGCAGGACCACTT
CTGCGCTCGGCCCTTCCGGCTGGCTGGTTTATTGCTGATAAATCTGGAGCCGGTGAGCGTGGGTCTCGCG
GTATCATTGCAGCACTGGGGCCAGATGGTAAGCCCTCCCGTATCGTAGTTATCTACACGACGGGGAGTCA
GGCAACTATGGATGAACGAAATAGACAGATCGCTGAGATAGGTGCCTCACTGATTAAGCATTGGTAACTG
TCAGACCAAGTTTACTCATATATACTTTAGATTGATTTAAAACTTCATTTTTAATTTAAAAGGATCTAGG
TGAAGATCCTTTTTGATAATCTCATGACCAAAATCCCTTAACGTGAGTTTTCGTTCCACTGAGCGTCAGA
CCCCGTAGAAAAGATCAAAGGATCTTCTTGAGATCCTTTTTTTCTGCGCGTAATCTGCTGCTTGCAAACA
AAAAAACCACCGCTACCAGCGGTGGTTTGTTTGCCGGATCAAGAGCTACCAACTCTTTTTCCGAAGGTAA
CTGGCTTCAGCAGAGCGCAGATACCAAATACTGTTCTTCTAGTGTAGCCGTAGTTAGGCCACCACTTCAA
GAACTCTGTAGCACCGCCTACATACCTCGCTCTGCTAATCCTGTTACCAGTGGCTGCTGCCAGTGGCGAT
AAGTCGTGTCTTACCGGGTTGGACTCAAGACGATAGTTACCGGATAAGGCGCAGCGGTCGGGCTGAACGG
GGGGTTCGTGCACACAGCCCAGCTTGGAGCGAACGACCTACACCGAACTGAGATACCTACAGCGTGAGCT
ATGAGAAAGCGCCACGCTTCCCGAAGGGAGAAAGGCGGACAGGTATCCGGTAAGCGGCAGGGTCGGAACA
GGAGAGCGCACGAGGGAGCTTCCAGGGGGAAACGCCTGGTATCTTTATAGTCCTGTCGGGTTTCGCCACC
TCTGACTTGAGCGTCGATTTTTGTGATGCTCGTCAGGGGGGCGGAGCCTATGGAAAAACGCCAGCAACGC
GGCCTTTTTACGGTTCCTGGCCTTTTGCTGGCCTTTTGCTCACATGTTCTTTCCTGCGTTATCCCCTGAT
TCTGTGGATAACCGTATTACCGCCTTTGAGTGAGCTGATACCGCTCGCCGCAGCCGAACGACCGAGCGCA
GCGAGTCAGTGAGCGAGGAAGCGGAAGAGCGCCCAATACGCAAACCGCCTCTCCCCGCGCGTTGGCCGAT
TCATTAATGCAGCTGGCACGACAGGTTTCCCGACTGGAAAGCGGGCAGTGAGCGCAACGCAATTAATGTG
AGTTAGCTCACTCATTAGGCACCCCAGGCTTTACACTTTATGCTTCCGGCTCGTATGTTGTGTGGAATTG
TGAGCGGATAACAATTTCACACAGGAAACAGCTATGACCATGATTACGCCAAGCGCGCAATTAACCCTCA
CTAAAGGGAACAAAAGCTGGAGCTGCAAGC
Features (pLannotate 1.2.2; 31 found; start..end, strand, type, name):
      5..231     +  promoter       RSV promoter: Rous sarcoma virus enhancer/promoter
    232..412     +  LTR            5' LTR (truncated): truncated 5' long terminal repeat (LTR) from HIV-1
    459..584     +  misc_feature   HIV-1 Ψ: packaging signal of human immunodeficiency virus type 1
    568..931     +  CDS            HIV-1 gag (fragment): gag protein from human immunodeficiency virus 1; gag
   1077..1310    +  misc_feature   RRE: The Rev response element (RRE) of HIV-1 allows for Rev-dependent mRNA export from the nucleus to the cytoplasm.
   1687..1713    +  CDS            Rev (fragment): human immunodeficiency virus 1 (HIV-1) Rev protein; rev; enhances nuclear export of unspliced and incompletely spliced viral mRNAs
   1720..1743    +  promoter       SV40 promoter (fragment): SV40 early promoter
   1744..1815    +  promoter       SV40 promoter (fragment): SV40 enhancer and early promoter
   1839..1974    +  rep_origin     SV40 ori: SV40 origin of replication
   2020..2616    +  CDS            PuroR (fragment): puromycin N-acetyltransferase; pac from Streptomyces; confers resistance to puromycin
   2665..2782    +  misc_feature   cPPT/CTS: central polypurine tract and central termination sequence of HIV-1
   2847..2913    +  CDS            small t antigen (fragment): SV40 (simian virus 40) small t antigen
   2920..4098    +  promoter       EF-1α promoter: strong constitutive promoter for human elongation factor EF-1α
   4115..5152    +  CDS            E2F5: E2F5_HUMAN - Experimental evidence at protein level: Swiss-Prot protein existence level 1. Transcriptional activator that binds to E2F sites, these sites are present in the promoter of many genes whose products are involved in cell proliferation. May mediate growth factor-initiated signal transduction. It is likely involved in the early responses of resting cells to growth factor stimulation. Specifically required for multiciliate cell differentiation: together with MCIDAS and E2F5, binds and activate genes required for centriole biogenesis. From Homo sapiens (Human).
   5168..5221    +  promoter       U6 promoter (fragment): RNA polymerase III promoter for human U6 snRNA
   5263..5851    +  misc_feature   WPRE: woodchuck hepatitis virus posttranscriptional regulatory element
   5902..5921    +  misc_feature   cPPT/CTS (fragment): central polypurine tract and central termination sequence of HIV-1
   5923..6156    +  LTR            3' LTR (ΔU3): self-inactivating 3' long terminal repeat (LTR) from HIV-1
   6234..6355    +  polyA_signal   SV40 poly(A) signal: SV40 polyadenylation signal
   6395..6530    +  rep_origin     SV40 ori: SV40 origin of replication
   6551..6569    -  promoter       T7 promoter: promoter for bacteriophage T7 RNA polymerase
   6577..6732    +  CDS            lacZα (fragment): LacZα fragment of β-galactosidase; lacZ fragment
   6737..7165    +  rep_origin     f1 ori (sequence partly withheld): f1 bacteriophage origin of replication; arrow indicates direction of (+) strand synthesis
   7218..7322    +  promoter       AmpR promoter: bla
   7323..8183    +  CDS            AmpR: β-lactamase; bla; confers resistance to ampicillin, carbenicillin, and related antibiotics
   8354..8942    +  rep_origin     ori: high-copy-number ColE1/pMB1/pBR322/pUC origin of replication
   9125..9217    +  CDS            lacI (fragment): lac repressor; lacI; The lac repressor binds to the lac operator to inhibit transcription in E. coli. This inhibition can be relieved by adding lactose or isopropyl-β-D-thiogalactopyranoside (IPTG).
   9230..9251    +  protein_bind   CAP binding site: CAP binding activates transcription in the presence of cAMP. E. coli catabolite activator protein
   9266..9296    +  promoter       lac promoter: promoter for the E. coli lac operon
   9304..9320    +  protein_bind   lac operator: The lac repressor binds to the lac operator to inhibit transcription in E. coli. This inhibition can be relieved by adding lactose or isopropyl-β-D-thiogalactopyranoside (IPTG). lac repressor encoded by lacI
   9365..9383    +  promoter       T3 promoter: promoter for bacteriophage T3 RNA polymerase
