[The description below was written by a language model from this plasmid's Addgene catalogue record and pLannotate feature annotations shown in this document.]
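Description:
TFORF1700 is a third-generation-style, self-inactivating lentiviral expression plasmid built on the pLX_TRC317 backbone and carrying the human transcription factor E2F5 as its open reading frame. It belongs to a large barcoded collection of transcription factor ORF vectors. In bacteria it is maintained through a high-copy ColE1/pUC-type origin and selected with ampicillin via the β-lactamase gene. An f1 origin and remnants of lac and T7/T3 cloning elements are also present in the backbone. The depositor notes that the plasmid can recombine, which is a known tendency of LTR-containing vectors.

The viral portion starts with an RSV promoter fused to a truncated HIV-1 5' LTR, which drives Tat-independent production of genomic RNA in packaging cells. It is followed by the Ψ packaging signal with a partial gag sequence, the Rev response element for nuclear export, and a cPPT/CTS. The viral portion ends in a ΔU3 3' LTR that inactivates LTR promoter activity after integration. Within the provirus, an SV40 early promoter drives the puromycin N-acetyltransferase gene for selection of transduced mammalian cells. A separate EF-1α promoter constitutively drives E2F5, and a WPRE downstream enhances transcript expression. The annotated E2F5 coding region is somewhat shorter than the stated insert size, so the remainder may include the unique 24-bp barcode and flanking sequence, although the barcode is not annotated in the feature table. The short U6 promoter fragment annotated just after the ORF may simply be residual or primer-site sequence.

The construct is intended for overexpressing E2F5 in mammalian cells. The barcode allows it to be identified in pooled screens, such as those examining transcription factor-driven differentiation.
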