Addgene plasmid #143307: TFORF1700
Purpose: Lentiviral vector for overexpressing transcription factor ORFs with unique 24-bp barcodes. Barcodes facilitate identification of transcription factors in pooled screens.
Depositing lab: Feng Zhang. Depositing organization: Broad Institute. Publication: A transcription factor atlas of directed differentiation. Joung J, Ma S, Tay T, Geiger-Schuller KR, Kirchgatterer PC, Verdine VK, Guo B, Arias-Garcia MA, Allen WE, Singh A, Kuksenko O, Abudayyeh OO, Gootenberg JS, Fu Z, Macrae RK, Buenrostro JD, Regev A, Zhang F. Cell. 2023 Jan 5;186(1):209-229.e26. doi: 10.1016/j.cell.2022.11.026. PubMed 36608654.
Backbone
  Vector backbone: pLX_TRC317
  Backbone manufacturer: Broad Institute Genetic Perturbation Platform
  Backbone size w/o insert (bp): 8264
  Vector type: Mammalian Expression, Lentiviral
  Selectable markers: Puromycin
Growth in bacteria
  Bacterial resistance: Ampicillin, 100 μg/mL
  Growth temperature: 37°C
  Growth strain: NEB Stable
  Copy number: High Copy
Gene/Insert
  Gene/Insert name: E2F5
  Species: H. sapiens (human)
  Insert size (bp): 1142
  Entrez Gene: E2F5 (a.k.a. E2F-5)
  Promoter: EF1a
  Cloning method: Unknown
  Sequencing primers: 5′ GGGTGGAGACTGAAGTTAGGCCAG; 3′ CACATAGCGTAAAAGGAGCAACATAG
Terms and licenses: Academic/Nonprofit Terms; Industry Terms: Not Available to Industry
Depositor comments: NM_001951,ENST00000416274 . The transcription factor ORF portion of this plasmid was synthesized by Genewiz. Please test multiple small colonies in case of plasmid recombination. To make this collection available in a timely manner, a portion of this collection was not fully sequenced by Addgene. If an Addgene verified full plasmid sequence is not available, please contact us prior to placing an order to request the full sequence.
How to cite: TFORF1700 was a gift from Feng Zhang (Addgene plasmid # 143307 ; http://n2t.net/addgene:143307 ; RRID:Addgene_143307)
