>Addgene plasmid #143307 | TFORF1700 | depositor partial sequence | sequence record 282059 | Insert
ACCGCCACCATGGCGGCGGCAGAGCCCGCGAGCTCGGGCCAGCAGGCGCCGGCAGGGCAGGGGCAGGGCC
AGCGGCCGCCGCCGCAGCCTCCGCAGGCGCAAGCCCCGCAGCCGCCCCCGCCGCCGCAGCTCGGGGGCGC
CGGGGGCGGCAGCAGCAGGCACGAGAAGAGCCTGGGGCTGCTCACTACCAAGTTCGTGTCGCTGCTGCAG
GAGGCCAAGGACGGCGTTCTGGATCTCAAAGCGGCTGCTGATACTTTGGCTGTGAGGCAAAAAAGGAGAA
TTTATGATATCACCAATGTCTTAGAGGGAATTGACTTGATTGAAAAAAAGTCAAAAAACAGTATCCAGTG
GAAAGGTGTAGGTGCTGGCTGTAATACTAAAGAAGTCATAGATAGATTAAGATATCTTAAAGCTGAAATT
GAAGATCTAGAACTGAAGGAAAGAGAACTTGATCAGCAGAAGTTGTGGCTACAGCAAAGCATCAAAAATG
TGATGGACGATTCCATTAATAATAGATTTTCCTATGTAACTCATGAAGACATCTGTAATTGCTTTAATGG
TGATACACTTTTGGCCATTCAGGCACCTTCTGGTACACAACTGGAGGTACCCATTCCAGAAATGGGTCAG
AATGGACAAAAGAAATACCAGATCAATCTAAAGAGTCATTCAGGACCTATCCATGTGCTGCTTATAAATA
AAGAGTCGAGTTCATCTAAGCCCGTGGTTTTTCCTGTTCCCCCACCTGATGACCTCACACAGCCTTCCTC
CCAGTCCTTGACTCCAGTGACTCCACAGAAATCCAGCATGGCAACTCAAAATCTGCCTGAGCAACATGTC
TCTGAAAGAAGCCAGGCTCTGCAGCAGACATCAGCTACAGATATATCTTCAGCAGGATCTATTAGTGGAG
ATATCATTGATGAGTTAATGTCTTCTGACGTGTTTCCTCTCTTAAGGCTTTCTCCTACCCCGGCAGATGA
CTACAACTTTAATTTAGATGATAACGAAGGAGTTTGTGATCTGTTTGATGTCCAGATACTAAATTATTAG
TAATGAACTAGTCCGTAACTTGAAAGTATTTCGATTTCTTGGCTTTATATATCTTGTGGAAAGGACGACG
ATGACTCGGTTCACCACTGTAT
