>Addgene plasmid #143307 | TFORF1700 | depositor partial sequence | sequence record 282060 | Barcode
CGATGACTCGGTTCACCACTGTAT
